Addgene plasmid #38926: SLC9A3R2
Purpose: Bacterial expression for structure determination; may not be full ORF
Depositing lab: Nicola Burgess-Brown. Depositing organization: University of Oxford.
Backbone
  Vector backbone: pNIC28-Bsa4
  Backbone manufacturer: SGC
  Vector type: Bacterial Expression
Growth in bacteria
  Bacterial resistance: Kanamycin, 50 μg/mL
  Growth temperature: 37°C
  Growth strain: Mach1
  Copy number: Low Copy
Gene/Insert
  Gene/Insert name: SLC9A3R2 (alt names: solute carrier family 9 (sodium/hydrogen exchanger), isoform 3 regulatory factor 2; PDB:2HE4)
  Species: H. sapiens (human)
  Insert size (bp): 361
  Entrez Gene: NHERF2 (a.k.a. E3KARP, NHE3RF2, NHERF-2, OCTS2, SIP-1, SIP1, SLC9A3R2, TKA-1)
  Tag / fusion protein: His Tev (N terminal on insert)
  Cloning method: Ligation Independent Cloning
  Sequencing primers: 5′ T7; 3′ T7-term
Terms and licenses: Academic/Nonprofit Terms; Industry Terms: Not Available to Industry
How to cite: SLC9A3R2 was a gift from Nicola Burgess-Brown (Addgene plasmid # 38926 ; http://n2t.net/addgene:38926 ; RRID:Addgene_38926)
