[The description below was written by a language model from this plasmid's Addgene catalogue record.]
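Description:
SLC9A3R2 is a bacterial expression plasmid built on the pNIC28-Bsa4 backbone from the SGC, designed to produce a fragment of a human protein in E. coli for structural studies. It confers kanamycin resistance and is recorded as low copy. The origin of replication is not stated in the record, and no feature table is available to confirm other backbone elements. The listed sequencing primers, T7 forward and T7 terminator, indicate that the insert sits between a T7 promoter and T7 terminator. Such an arrangement normally requires a host supplying T7 RNA polymerase for expression, whereas the recorded Mach1 strain serves for propagation.

The insert is a 361 bp segment of human SLC9A3R2, now named NHERF2 and also known as E3KARP, SIP-1 or TKA-1, which encodes a regulatory factor of the sodium/hydrogen exchanger isoform 3. At this size it covers only a portion of the coding sequence, and the record itself cautions that it may not be the full ORF. Which domain or residues it covers is not specified, although the entry is linked to a deposited crystal structure. The fragment was introduced by ligation independent cloning and carries an N-terminal His tag followed by a TEV protease site. This allows the recombinant protein to be captured by immobilised metal affinity chromatography and the tag then cleaved off. The stated purpose is bacterial expression for structure determination.
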