>Addgene plasmid #38926 | SLC9A3R2 | depositor partial sequence | sequence record 48984 | SLC9A3R2 sequence 361 bps
ATGCACCATCATCATCATCATTCTTCTGGTGTAGATCTGGGTACCGAGAACCTGTACTTCCAATCCATGC
TGCGCCCTCGGCTCTGCCACCTGCGAAAGGGACCTCAGGGCTATGGGTTCAACCTGCATAGTGACAAGTC
CCGGCCCGGCCAGTACATCCGCTCTGTGGACCCGGGCTCACCTGCCGCCCGCTCTGGCCTCCGCGCCCAG
GACCGGCTCATTGAGGTGAACGGGCAGAATGTGGAGGGACTGCGCCATGCTGAGGTGGTGGCCAGCATCA
AGGCACGGGAGGACGAGGCCCGGCTGCTGGTCGTGGGCCCCAGTACTCGTCTTTGACAGTAAAGGTGGAT
ACGGATCCGAA
