>Addgene plasmid #38926 | SLC9A3R2 | addgene partial sequence | sequence record 51682 | T7_term
GGTGGTGGTGGTGGTGCTCGAGTGCGGCCGCAAGCTTGTCGACGGAGCTCGAATTCGGATCCGTATCCAC
CTTTACTGTCAAAGACGAGTACTGGGGCCCACGACCAGCAGCCGGGCCTCGTCCTCCCGTGCCTTGATGC
TGGCCACCACCTCAGCATGGCGCAGTCCCTCCACATTCTGCCCGTTCACCTCAATGAGCCGGTCCTGGGC
GCGGAGGCCAGAGCGGGCGGCAGGTGAGCCCGGGTCCACAGAGCGGATGTACTGGCCGGGCCGGGACTTG
TCACTATGCAGGTTGAACCCATAGCCCTGAGGTCCCTTTCGCAGGTGGCAGAGCCGAGGGCGCAGCATGG
ATTGGAAGTACAGGTTCTCGGTACCCAGATCTACACCAGAAGAATGATGATGATGATGGTGCATATGTAT
ATCTCCTTCTTAAAGTTAAACAAAATTATTTCTAGAGGGGAATTGTTATCCGCTCACAATTCCCCTATAG
TGAGTCGTATTAATTTCGCGGGATCGAGATCTCGATCCTCTACGCCGGACGCATCGTGGCCGGCATCACC
GGCGCCACAGGTGCGGTTGCTGGCGCCTATATCGCCGACATCACCGATGGGGAAGATCGGGCTCGCCACT
TCGGGCTCATGAGCGCTTGTTTCGGCGTGGGTATGGTGGCAGGCCCCGTGGCCGGGGGACTGTTGGGCGC
CATCTCCTTGCATGCACCATTCCTTGCGGCGGCGGTGCTCAACGGCCTCAACCTACTACTGGGCTGT
