>Addgene plasmid #38926 | SLC9A3R2 | addgene partial sequence | sequence record 51683 | T7 5'-TAATACGACTCACTATAGGG-3'
GGAGATATACATATGCACCATCATCATCATCATTCTTCTGGTGTAGATCTGGGTACCGAGAACCTGTACT
TCCAATCCATGCTGCGCCCTCGGCTCTGCCACCTGCGAAAGGGACCTCAGGGCTATGGGTTCAACCTGCA
TAGTGACAAGTCCCGGCCCGGCCAGTACATCCGCTCTGTGGACCCGGGCTCACCTGCCGCCCGCTCTGGC
CTCCGCGCCCAGGACCGGCTCATTGAGGTGAACGGGCAGAATGTGGAGGGACTGCGCCATGCTGAGGTGG
TGGCCAGCATCAAGGCACGGGAGGACGAGGCCCGGCTGCTGGTCGTGGGCCCCAGTACTCGTCTTTGACA
GTAAAGGTGGATACGGATCCGAATTCGAGCTCCGTCGACAAGCTTGCGGCCGCACTCGAGCACCACCACC
ACCACCACTGAGATCCGGCTGCTAACAAAGCCCGAAAGGAAGCTGAGTTGGCTGCTGCCACCGCTGAGCA
ATAACTAGCATAACCCCTTGGGGCCTCTAAACGGGTCTTGAGGGGTTTTTTGCTGAAAGGAGGAACTATA
TCCGGATTGGCGAATGGG
[124 nt withheld, positions 579-702]
CGCCGGCTTTCCCCGTCAAGCTCTAAAT
